>Addgene plasmid #17229 | pQE9-His-p97deltaD2 | addgene partial sequence | sequence record 22894 | 17229 with pQE-promoter
TTAACCTATAAAAATAGGCGTATCACGAGGCCCTTTCGTCTTCACCTCGAGAAATCATAAAAAATTTATT
TGCTTTGTGAGCGGATAACAATTATAATAGATTCAATTGTGAGCGGATAACAATTTCACACAGAATTCAT
TAAAGAGGAGAAATTAACTATGAGAGGATCGCATCACCATCACCATCACGGATCCGCCTCTGGAGCCGAT
TCAAAAGGTGATGATTTATCAACAGCCATTCTCAAACAGAAGAACCGACCCAATCGGTTAATTGTTGATG
AAGCCATCAATGAAGATAACAGCGTGGTGTCCTTGTCCCAGCCCAAGATGGATGAACTGCAGTTGTTCCG
AGGTGACACGGTGTTGCTAAAAGGAAAGAAAAGACGGGAAGCTGTATGCATTGTTCTTTCTGATGACACG
TGTTCTGATGAGAAGATTCGAATGAATAGAGTTGTTCGGAATAACCTCCGAGTTCGCCTAGGAGATGTCA
TCAGCATCCAGCCATGCCCTGATGTAAAGTATGGCAAACGTATCCACGTTCTACCCATCGATGACACAGT
GGAAGGCATCACTGGCAATCTCTTTGAGGTATACCTTAAGCCGTACTTCCTGGAAGCTTATCGGCCCATC
CGTAAAGGAGATATTTTTCTTGTCCGGGGTGGGATGCGTGCTGTGGAGTTCAAAGTTGTAGAGACAGATC
CCAGCCCTTACTGTATTGTTGCTCCAGACACAGTGATCCACTGTGAGGGGGAGCCAATCAAACG
