[The description below was written by a language model from this plasmid's Addgene catalogue record.]
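Description:
pQE9-His-p97deltaD2 is a bacterial expression plasmid built on the Qiagen pQE9 backbone (about 3.3 kb without insert) for producing a truncated, His-tagged form of mouse p97, also known as valosin-containing protein (Vcp) or CDC48. It is selected with ampicillin and is recorded as low copy. The record notes that the host strain must carry lacIq, as XL1 Blue does. This fits the general design of pQE vectors, in which expression is driven by a lac operator-controlled promoter and needs ample Lac repressor supplied by the host to stay off until induction. The record itself does not list the promoter, origin of replication or other backbone features, and no feature table is provided.

The insert is roughly 2.4 kb of mouse p97 coding sequence cloned between BamHI and HindIII sites, both of which were retained. It sits in frame with an N-terminal His tag supplied by the backbone, which allows purification of the product by metal-affinity chromatography. The defining change is that codon 457 has been converted to a stop codon. The downstream sequence is still physically present in the plasmid, but translation ends early. As the "deltaD2" name indicates, the resulting protein lacks the second ATPase domain (D2) of this AAA+ ATPase and keeps the amino-terminal portion.

The associated publication examines how Cdc48/p97 extracts the kinase Aurora B from chromatin to promote nuclear reformation. This suggests the construct serves as a source of recombinant domain-deletion p97 for biochemical comparison with the full-length protein, although the record does not state the specific experiments.
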