Addgene plasmid #17229: pQE9-His-p97deltaD2
Depositing lab: Hemmo Meyer. Depositing organization: ETH Zurich (Swiss Federal Institute of Technology). Publication: Cdc48/p97 promotes reformation of the nucleus by extracting the kinase Aurora B from chromatin. Ramadan K, Bruderer R, Spiga FM, Popp O, Baur T, Gotta M, Meyer HH. Nature. 2007 Dec 20. 450(7173):1258-62. 10.1038/nature06388 PubMed 18097415.
Backbone
  Vector backbone: pQE9
  Backbone manufacturer: Qiagen
  Backbone size w/o insert (bp): 3300
  Vector type: Bacterial Expression
Growth in bacteria
  Bacterial resistance: Ampicillin, 100 μg/mL
  Growth temperature: 37°C
  Growth strain: XL1 Blue
  Growth instructions: XL1 Blue, need stain with lacIq
  Copy number: Low Copy
Gene/Insert
  Gene/Insert name: p97 (alt name: valosin-containing protein)
  Species: M. musculus (mouse)
  Insert size (bp): 2400
  Mutation: changed codon 457 to stop codon
  Entrez Gene: Vcp (a.k.a. 3110001E05, CDC48, p97, p97/VCP)
  Tag / fusion protein: His (N terminal on backbone)
  Cloning method: Restriction Enzyme; 5′ cloning site BamHI (not destroyed); 3′ cloning site HindIII (not destroyed)
  Sequencing primers: 5′ n/a; 3′ n/a
Terms and licenses: Academic/Nonprofit Terms; Industry Terms: Not Available to Industry
How to cite: pQE9-His-p97deltaD2 was a gift from Hemmo Meyer (Addgene plasmid # 17229 ; http://n2t.net/addgene:17229 ; RRID:Addgene_17229)
